>Addgene plasmid #175085 | pDD2601 | addgene full sequence | sequence record 345858 | Addgene NGS Result
AATATTATTGAAGCATTTATCAGGGTTATTGTCTCATGAGCGGATACATATTTGAATGTATTTAGAAAAA
TAAACAAATAGGGGTTCCGCGCACATTTCCCCGAAAAGTGCCACCTGACGTCTAAGAAACCATTATTATC
ATGACATTAACCTATAAAAATAGGCGTATCACGAGGCCCTTTCGTCTCGCGCGTTTCGGTGATGACGGTG
AAAACCTCTGACACATGCAGCTCCCGGAGACGGTCACAGCTTGTCTGTAAGCGGATGCCGGGAGCAGACA
AGCCCGTCAGGGCGCGTCAGCGGGTGTTGGCGGGTGTCGGGGCTGGCTTAACTATGCGGCATCAGAGCAG
ATTGTACTGAGAGTGCACCATATGCGGTGTGAAATACCGCACAGATGCGTAAGGAGAAAATACCGCATCA
GGCGCCATTCGCCATTCAGGCTGCGCAACTGTTGGGAAGGGCGATCGGTGCGGGCCTCTTCGCTATTACG
CCAGCTGGCGAAAGGGGGATGTGCTGCAAGGCGATTAAGTTGGGTAACGCCAGGGTTTTCCCAGTCACGA
CGTTGTAAAACGACGGCCAGTGAATTCGAGCTCGGTACCTCGCGAATGCATCTAGATGAATTCGCCGCCA
CCATGGCGCAAGATGACAAGGGTAAGAAGCTTCGGCGGTCCTGTGTGGAAAGCTTCGTCGGCCTCTCGGA
CGAACTGAAGGCCCAACTCTACCAGTGTGTGCTCCTTATAAATGACGCATACGAAACAATCTACGATCCC
GCTGACCTAAATAGAGTGGTGGAAGATGTGTGCATTCGGATTATGAAAGAATGTGCCAAGCTTGGTGCGC
TATGTGGTCTGTTTGCAGACATTAACATGTTTAACCTTTTCTGCTTTTTTCGTGCCTCTCGAATGAGGAC
CAAAGGCGCGGCCGGGTACAACGTGCCATGCGCAGAGGCATCCCAAGGCATTATTCGGATCCTCACGGAG
AGGATCTTATTCTGCACAGAAAAGGCATTTCTGACAGCCGCATGCAGCGGGGTGAGCCTGCCTCCAGCCA
TATGTAAGCTACTACACGAAATATACACTGAAATGAAGGCCAAATGCCTGGGGGCCTGGAGGCGACTCGT
CTGCAATCGGAGGCCCATTATGATATTAACCTCTTCCCTACTGAAGCTCTACAACACGTACGATACCGCC
GGGCTGCTCTCTGAGCAGTCCAGGGCCCTCTGCCTTTTGGTTTTCCAACCGGTCTACCTTCCGAGGATTA
TGGCGCCGCTGGAGATCATGACCAAGGGTCAGCTCGCCCCTGAAAACTTTTACAGCATCACCGGTTCTGC
TGAGAAACGCCGGCCAATTACCACCGGCAAGGTCACTGGACTGTCCTATCCAGGAAGCGGTCTCATGCCA
GAATCTTTAATTTTGCCAATCCTGGAGCCAGGACTGTTGCCGGCTTCCATGGTAGACCTCAGCGATGTGC
TGGCAAAACCCGCCGTTATTCTGAGCGCCCCTGCCCTGAGCCAGTTTGTCATTAGCAAACCCCATCCCAA
CATGCCGCACACCGTCAGCATCATCCCCTTTAACCCATCGGGTACAGACCCGGCGTTTATTAGTACGTGG
CAGGCCGCGTCACAGAATATGGTGTACAACACATCCACCGCGCCCTTAAAACCGGCCACCGGTAGTTCAC
AGACGGTGTCAGTCAAGGCGGTTGCTCAAGGGGCCGTGATTACTGCGACAACGGTGCCGCAGGCAATGCC
AGCGCGGGGTACCGGAGGGGAGTTGCCTGTAATGTCAGCGTCCACTCCTGCAAGAGATCAGGTCGCTGCA
TGTTTTGTCGCAGAGAACACCGGAGATTCTCCCGACAACCCGAGCTCTTTCCTGACGTCATGTCACCCTT
GCGATCCGAACACGGTTATAGTGGCCCAGCAATTTCAACCACCGCAATGCGTTACGTTGTTGCAGGTTAC
CTGTGCCCCCTCTTCGACACCACCCCCCGATTCAACAGTCCGGGCCCCGGTGGTGCAGTTGCCAACAGTA
GTCCCTCTGCCGGCCAGCGCGTTCCTCCCGGCGCTCGCCCAACCAGAAGCCTCGGGCGAAGAGCTTCCGG
GCGGTCATGACGGAGACCAAGGTGTGCCGTGTAGAGATTCAACGGCGGCGGCTACGGCGGCAGAGGCGAC
AACACCCAAACGAAAGCAGAGAAGCAAAGAGAGGAGCTCAAAGAAGCGTAAGGCTTTGACCGTGCCAGAA
GCCGACACCACGCCATCGACCACGACACCTGGTACCTCTTTGGGATCAATTACCACCCCCCAGGATGTGC
ACGCCACGGATGTCGCCACGTCTGAGGGACCATCGGAGGCACAACCCCCGCTACTGTCGTTACCCCCGCC
ACTGGACGTAGATCAGAGTCTATTCGCCCTGTTAGACGAAGCGGGCCCTGAAACATGGGATGTCGGGTCG
CCTCTCTCCCCCACTGACGACGCGCTGTTGTCCAGTATTCTGCAAGGACTGTACCAGCTGGACACGCCAC
CGCCTCTGCGGTCACCCTCCCCCGCTTCCTTCGGCCCGGAGTCTCCGGCGGATATACCGTCACCTTCTGG
TGGAGAGTATACGCAACTGCAACCGGTCAGGGCGACCTCGGCGACGCCCGCTAACGAGGTACAGGAGTCC
GGCACACTGTACCAGCTGCACCAATGGCGTAATTACTTCCGAGACTCTAGAATCGGATCCCGGGCCCGTC
GACTGCAGAGGCCTGCATGCAAGCTTGGCGTAATCATGGTCATAGCTGTTTCCTGTGTGAAATTGTTATC
CGCTCACAATTCCACACAACATACGAGCCGGAAGCATAAAGTGTAAAGCCTGGGGTGCCTAATGAGTGAG
CTAACTCACATTAATTGCGTTGCGCTCACTGCCCGCTTTCCAGTCGGGAAACCTGTCGTGCCAGCTGCAT
TAATGAATCGGCCAACGCGCGGGGAGAGGCGGTTTGCGTATTGGGCGCTCTTCCGCTTCCTCGCTCACTG
ACTCGCTGCGCTCGGTCGTTCGGCTGCGGCGAGCGGTATCAGCTCACTCAAAGGCGGTAATACGGTTATC
CACAGAATCAGGGGATAACGCAGGAAAGAACATGTGAGCAAAAGGCCAGCAAAAGGCCAGGAACCGTAAA
AAGGCCGCGTTGCTGGCGTTTTTCCATAGGCTCCGCCCCCCTGACGAGCATCACAAAAATCGACGCTCAA
GTCAGAGGTGGCGAAACCCGACAGGACTATAAAGATACCAGGCGTTTCCCCCTGGAAGCTCCCTCGTGCG
CTCTCCTGTTCCGACCCTGCCGCTTACCGGATACCTGTCCGCCTTTCTCCCTTCGGGAAGCGTGGCGCTT
TCTCATAGCTCACGCTGTAGGTATCTCAGTTCGGTGTAGGTCGTTCGCTCCAAGCTGGGCTGTGTGCACG
AACCCCCCGTTCAGCCCGACCGCTGCGCCTTATCCGGTAACTATCGTCTTGAGTCCAACCCGGTAAGACA
CGACTTATCGCCACTGGCAGCAGCCACTGGTAACAGGATTAGCAGAGCGAGGTATGTAGGCGGTGCTACA
GAGTTCTTGAAGTGGTGGCCTAACTACGGCTACACTAGAAGAACAGTATTTGGTATCTGCGCTCTGCTGA
AGCCAGTTACCTTCGGAAAAAGAGTTGGTAGCTCTTGATCCGGCAAACAAACCACCGCTGGTAGCGGTGG
TTTTTTTGTTTGCAAGCAGCAGATTACGCGCAGAAAAAAAGGATCTCAAGAAGATCCTTTGATCTTTTCT
ACGGGGTCTGACGCTCAGTGGAACGAAAACTCACGTTAAGGGATTTTGGTCATGAGATTATCAAAAAGGA
TCTTCACCTAGATCCTTTTAAATTAAAAATGAAGTTTTAAATCAATCTAAAGTATATATGAGTAAACTTG
GTCTGACAGTTACCAATGCTTAATCAGTGAGGCACCTATCTCAGCGATCTGTCTATTTCGTTCATCCATA
GTTGCCTGACTCCCCGTCGTGTAGATAACTACGATACGGGAGGGCTTACCATCTGGCCCCAGTGCTGCAA
TGATACCGCGAGACCCACGCTCACCGGCTCCAGATTTATCAGCAATAAACCAGCCAGCCGGAAGGGCCGA
GCGCAGAAGTGGTCCTGCAACTTTATCCGCCTCCATCCAGTCTATTAATTGTTGCCGGGAAGCTAGAGTA
AGTAGTTCGCCAGTTAATAGTTTGCGCAACGTTGTTGCCATTGCTACAGGCATCGTGGTGTCACGCTCGT
CGTTTGGTATGGCTTCATTCAGCTCCGGTTCCCAACGATCAAGGCGAGTTACATGATCCCCCATGTTGTG
CAAAAAAGCGGTTAGCTCCTTCGGTCCTCCGATCGTTGTCAGAAGTAAGTTGGCCGCAGTGTTATCACTC
ATGGTTATGGCAGCACTGCATAATTCTCTTACTGTCATGCCATCCGTAAGATGCTTTTCTGTGACTGGTG
AGTACTCAACCAAGTCATTCTGAGAATAGTGTATGCGGCGACCGAGTTGCTCTTGCCCGGCGTCAATACG
GGATAATACCGCGCCACATAGCAGAACTTTAAAAGTGCTCATCATTGGAAAACGTTCTTCGGGGCGAAAA
CTCTCAAGGATCTTACCGCTGTTGAGATCCAGTTCGATGTAACCCACTCGTGCACCCAACTGATCTTCAG
CATCTTTTACTTTCACCAGCGTTTCTGGGTGAGCAAAAACAGGAAGGCAAAATGCCGCAAAAAAGGGAAT
AAGGGCGACACGGAAATGTTGAATACTCATACTCTTCCTTTTTC
Features (pLannotate 1.2.2; 11 found; start..end, strand, type, name):
    186..221     +  CDS            rop (fragment): Rop protein, which maintains plasmids at low copy number; rop
    323..422     +  misc_feature   bom (fragment): basis of mobility region from pBR322
    428..585     -  CDS            lacZα (fragment): LacZα fragment of β-galactosidase; lacZ fragment
    633..2705    +  CDS            ORF50: ORF50_HHV8P - Protein inferred from homology: Swiss-Prot protein existence level 3. Transcription activation. From Human herpesvirus 8 type P (isolate GK18) (HHV-8) (Kaposi's sarcoma-associated herpesvirus).
   2793..2809    -  protein_bind   lac operator: The lac repressor binds to the lac operator to inhibit transcription in E. coli. This inhibition can be relieved by adding lactose or isopropyl-β-D-thiogalactopyranoside (IPTG). lac repressor encoded by lacI
   2817..2847    -  promoter       lac promoter: promoter for the E. coli lac operon
   2862..2883    -  protein_bind   CAP binding site: CAP binding activates transcription in the presence of cAMP. E. coli catabolite activator protein
   2896..2988    -  CDS            lacI (fragment): lac repressor; lacI; The lac repressor binds to the lac operator to inhibit transcription in E. coli. This inhibition can be relieved by adding lactose or isopropyl-β-D-thiogalactopyranoside (IPTG).
   3171..3759    -  rep_origin     ori: high-copy-number ColE1/pMB1/pBR322/pUC origin of replication
   3930..4790    -  CDS            AmpR: β-lactamase; bla; confers resistance to ampicillin, carbenicillin, and related antibiotics
   4791..91      -  promoter       AmpR promoter (across the origin): bla
