[The description below was written by a language model from this plasmid's Addgene catalogue record and pLannotate feature annotations shown in this document.]
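Description:
pDD2601 is catalogued as a mammalian expression plasmid carrying ORF50 of Kaposi's sarcoma-associated herpesvirus (human herpesvirus 8). ORF50 encodes RTA, the replication and transcription activator that drives the switch from latency to lytic reactivation. The insert is a phospho-site mutant in which three residues have been changed to alanine (S47A, S65A, T75A). These substitutions were introduced by site-directed mutagenesis into a previously published wild-type RTA sequence. The stated backbone is pEF1/Myc-His A, a vector in which expression would normally come from the human EF-1α promoter, with optional C-terminal Myc and His tags. The plasmid is propagated in E. coli at high copy under ampicillin selection.

The annotated full sequence does not match that backbone description well. The 4.8 kb record contains the ORF50 coding sequence of roughly 2.1 kb, a high-copy ColE1/pUC-type origin, and AmpR with its promoter. It also contains pUC-style remnants: a lacZα fragment, the lac promoter, operator and CAP site, and fragments of lacI, rop and bom. ORF50 sits within the interrupted lacZα region and runs opposite to the lac promoter. No EF-1α promoter, polyadenylation signal, Myc or His tag, or mammalian selection marker is annotated, and the total size is small for a pEF1-based construct. The sequenced plasmid therefore looks more like a simple bacterial cloning vector holding the mutant gene. Users should verify that a mammalian promoter is present before relying on it for transfection.

According to the record, the construct is intended for expressing phosphorylation-deficient RTA in mammalian cells. It is associated with work on KSHV reactivation and p53 signalling, where it would presumably be compared with wild-type RTA.
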