Addgene plasmid #175085: pDD2601
Purpose: Mammalian expression of KSHV Orf 50 RTA phosphomutant generated by amino acid substitutions S47A, S65A, T75A introduced to WT RTA sequence from Nakamura et al., JVI 2003. 77:4205-20 (PMID: 12634378).
Depositing lab: Dirk Dittmer. Depositing organization: University of North Carolina at Chapel Hill. Publication: The ORF45 Protein of Kaposi Sarcoma-Associated Herpesvirus Is an Inhibitor of p53 Signaling during Viral Reactivation. Alzhanova D, Meyo JO, Juarez A, Dittmer DP. J Virol. 2021 Nov 9;95(23):e0145921. doi: 10.1128/JVI.01459-21. Epub 2021 Sep 15. PubMed 34523970.
Backbone
  Vector backbone: pEF1/Myc-His_A
  Vector type: Mammalian Expression
Growth in bacteria
  Bacterial resistance: Ampicillin, 100 μg/mL
  Growth temperature: 37°C
  Growth strain: DH5alpha
  Copy number: High Copy
Gene/Insert
  Gene/Insert name: KSHV RTA phospho-mutant (ORF50) (alt name: 199)
  Species: Kaposi's sarcoma-associated herpesvirus 8
  Mutation: S47A, S65A, T75A
  Entrez Gene: ORF50 (a.k.a. HHV8GK18_gp52)
  Cloning method: TOPO Cloning
Resource information
  A portion of this plasmid was derived from a plasmid made by: WT RTA sequence from Nakamura et al., JVI 2003. 77:4205-20 (PMID: 12634378)
Terms and licenses: Academic/Nonprofit Terms; Industry Terms: Not Available to Industry
Depositor comments: Used genscript site-directed mutagenesis
How to cite: pDD2601 was a gift from Dirk Dittmer (Addgene plasmid # 175085 ; http://n2t.net/addgene:175085 ; RRID:Addgene_175085)
