>Addgene plasmid #175085 | pDD2601 | depositor partial sequence | sequence record 339533 | insert
GAATTCGCCGCCACCATGGCGCAAGATGACAAGGGTAAGAAGCTTCGGCGGTCCTGTGTGGAAAGCTTCG
TCGGCCTCTCGGACGAACTGAAGGCCCAACTCTACCAGTGTGTGCTCCTTATAAATGACGCATACGAAAC
AATCTACGATCCCGCTGACCTAAATAGAGTGGTGGAAGATGTGTGCATTCGGATTATGAAAGAATGTGCC
AAGCTTGGTGCGCTATGTGGTCTGTTTGCAGACATTAACATGTTTAACCTTTTCTGCTTTTTTCGTGCCT
CTCGAATGAGGACCAAAGGCGCGGCCGGGTACAACGTGCCATGCGCAGAGGCATCCCAAGGCATTATTCG
GATCCTCACGGAGAGGATCTTATTCTGCACAGAAAAGGCATTTCTGACAGCCGCATGCAGCGGGGTGAGC
CTGCCTCCAGCCATATGTAAGCTACTACACGAAATATACACTGAAATGAAGGCCAAATGCCTGGGGGCCT
GGAGGCGACTCGTCTGCAATCGGAGGCCCATTATGATATTAACCTCTTCCCTACTGAAGCTCTACAACAC
GTACGATACCGCCGGGCTGCTCTCTGAGCAGTCCAGGGCCCTCTGCCTTTTGGTTTTCCAACCGGTCTAC
CTTCCGAGGATTATGGCGCCGCTGGAGATCATGACCAAGGGTCAGCTCGCCCCTGAAAACTTTTACAGCA
TCACCGGTTCTGCTGAGAAACGCCGGCCAATTACCACCGGCAAGGTCACTGGACTGTCCTATCCAGGAAG
CGGTCTCATGCCAGAATCTTTAATTTTGCCAATCCTGGAGCCAGGACTGTTGCCGGCTTCCATGGTAGAC
CTCAGCGATGTGCTGGCAAAACCCGCCGTTATTCTGAGCGCCCCTGCCCTGAGCCAGTTTGTCATTAGCA
AACCCCATCCCAACATGCCGCACACCGTCAGCATCATCCCCTTTAACCCATCGGGTACAGACCCGGCGTT
TATTAGTACGTGGCAGGCCGCGTCACAGAATATGGTGTACAACACATCCACCGCGCCCTTAAAACCGGCC
ACCGGTAGTTCACAGACGGTGTCAGTCAAGGCGGTTGCTCAAGGGGCCGTGATTACTGCGACAACGGTGC
CGCAGGCAATGCCAGCGCGGGGTACCGGAGGGGAGTTGCCTGTAATGTCAGCGTCCACTCCTGCAAGAGA
TCAGGTCGCTGCATGTTTTGTCGCAGAGAACACCGGAGATTCTCCCGACAACCCGAGCTCTTTCCTGACG
TCATGTCACCCTTGCGATCCGAACACGGTTATAGTGGCCCAGCAATTTCAACCACCGCAATGCGTTACGT
TGTTGCAGGTTACCTGTGCCCCCTCTTCGACACCACCCCCCGATTCAACAGTCCGGGCCCCGGTGGTGCA
GTTGCCAACAGTAGTCCCTCTGCCGGCCAGCGCGTTCCTCCCGGCGCTCGCCCAACCAGAAGCCTCGGGC
GAAGAGCTTCCGGGCGGTCATGACGGAGACCAAGGTGTGCCGTGTAGAGATTCAACGGCGGCGGCTACGG
CGGCAGAGGCGACAACACCCAAACGAAAGCAGAGAAGCAAAGAGAGGAGCTCAAAGAAGCGTAAGGCTTT
GACCGTGCCAGAAGCCGACACCACGCCATCGACCACGACACCTGGTACCTCTTTGGGATCAATTACCACC
CCCCAGGATGTGCACGCCACGGATGTCGCCACGTCTGAGGGACCATCGGAGGCACAACCCCCGCTACTGT
CGTTACCCCCGCCACTGGACGTAGATCAGAGTCTATTCGCCCTGTTAGACGAAGCGGGCCCTGAAACATG
GGATGTCGGGTCGCCTCTCTCCCCCACTGACGACGCGCTGTTGTCCAGTATTCTGCAAGGACTGTACCAG
CTGGACACGCCACCGCCTCTGCGGTCACCCTCCCCCGCTTCCTTCGGCCCGGAGTCTCCGGCGGATATAC
CGTCACCTTCTGGTGGAGAGTATACGCAACTGCAACCGGTCAGGGCGACCTCGGCGACGCCCGCTAACGA
GGTACAGGAGTCCGGCACACTGTACCAGCTGCACCAATGGCGTAATTACTTCCGAGACTCTAGA
